Addgene plasmid #18986: pJAT13
Depositing lab: Jay Keasling. Depositing organization: University of California, Berkeley. Publication: Homogeneous expression of the P(BAD) promoter in Escherichia coli by constitutive expression of the low-affinity high-capacity AraE transporter. Khlebnikov A, Datsenko KA, Skaug T, Wanner BL, Keasling JD. Microbiology. 2001 Dec . 147(Pt 12):3241-7. 10.1099/00221287-147-12-3241 PubMed 11739756.
Backbone
  Vector backbone: pJN105
  Vector type: Bacterial Expression, Synthetic Biology
Growth in bacteria
  Bacterial resistance: Gentamicin, 10 μg/mL
  Growth temperature: 37°C
  Growth strain: DH5alpha
  Copy number: Low Copy
Gene/Insert
  Gene/Insert name: promoter CP13 (alt name: Pcp13)
  Species: Lactococcus lactis
  Cloning method: Restriction Enzyme
  Sequencing primers: 5′ n/a; 3′ n/a
Terms and licenses: Academic/Nonprofit Terms; Industry Terms: Not Available to Industry
How to cite: pJAT13 was a gift from Jay Keasling (Addgene plasmid # 18986 ; http://n2t.net/addgene:18986 ; RRID:Addgene_18986)
