[The description below was written by a language model from this plasmid's Addgene catalogue record.]
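Description:
pJAT13 is a low-copy bacterial expression and synthetic-biology plasmid built on the pJN105 backbone and selected with gentamicin. It is maintained in standard E. coli cloning strains such as DH5alpha. The record gives no feature table, so the origin of replication, the exact resistance gene and any other backbone elements retained from pJN105 are not stated here.

The recorded insert is promoter CP13 (Pcp13), introduced by restriction-enzyme cloning, with Lactococcus lactis listed as its source species. From the name, CP13 appears to belong to a family of constitutive promoters of graded strength, useful for setting a fixed, inducer-independent level of transcription. The catalogue entry lists only the promoter as the insert and does not say which coding sequence, if any, lies downstream of it in this plasmid, nor whether tags, reporters or terminators are present.

The associated publication concerns making expression from the arabinose-inducible PBAD promoter homogeneous across an E. coli population by constitutively expressing the low-affinity, high-capacity arabinose transporter AraE. This removes the all-or-none induction behaviour that arises when transporter synthesis is itself arabinose-dependent. pJAT13 fits that context as a vector carrying a constitutive promoter of defined strength, plausibly one of a series differing in promoter strength. However, its precise role in that work, including whether it drives araE directly or serves as a promoter source or test construct, cannot be confirmed from the record.
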