>Addgene plasmid #18986 | pJAT13 | addgene partial sequence | sequence record 24828 | 18986 with T3
NNNNNNNNNGNNNNNCCCTCGAGGTCGANGGTATCGATACAAATTCCCCGTAGGCGCTAGGGACCTCTTT
AGCTCCTTGGAAGCTGTCAGTAGTATACCTAATAATTTATCTACATTCCCTTTAGTAACGTGTAACTTTC
CAAATTTACAAAAGCGACTCATAGAATTATTTCCTCCCGTTAAATAATAGATAACTATTAAAAATAGACA
ATACTTGCTCATAAGTAACGGTACTTAAATTGTTTACTTTGGCGTGTTTCATTGCTTGATGAAACTGATT
TTTAGTAAACAGTTGACGATATTCTCGATTGACCCATTTTGAAACAAAGTACGTATATAGCTTCCAATAT
TTATCTGGAACATCTGTGGTATGGCGGGTAAGTTTTATTAAGACACTGTTTACTTTTGGTTTAGGATGAA
AGCATTCCGCTGGCAGCTTAAGCAATTGCTGAATCGAGACTTGAGTGTGCAAGAGCAACCCTAGTGTTCG
GTGAATATCCAAGGTACGCTTGTAGAATCCTTCTTCAACAATCAGATAGATGTCAGACGCATGGCTTTCA
AAAACCACTTTTTTAATAATTTGTGTGCTTAAATGGTAAGGAATACTCCCAACAATTTTATACCTCTGTT
TGTTAGGGAATTGAAACTGTAGNNNNNNNNNGNNNNNTTNAAAGNNNNNNNNNNTNNNNNNNNNTTTTTT
TNNNNANNAANAAGTTGAANNANANGNANTGNCTAAATTCAANNANNANNNNNTNCCCTGGNTTTACNTT
ATTTTAGCCAGGTTTCNGTCGTTNAAATGGCCNTTTANNTNGTTNCNAATTN
